Addgene plasmid #147728: pnYC-NpM-HsNot1iso1_1833-2361_U
Purpose: Bacterial Expression of HsNot1iso1_1833-2361
Depositing lab: Elisa Izaurralde. Depositing organization: Max Planck Institute for Developmental Biology. Publication: Structure and assembly of the NOT module of the human CCR4-NOT complex. Boland A, Chen Y, Raisch T, Jonas S, Kuzuoglu-Ozturk D, Wohlbold L, Weichenrieder O, Izaurralde E. Nat Struct Mol Biol. 2013 Nov;20(11):1289-97. doi: 10.1038/nsmb.2681. Epub 2013 Oct 13. PubMed 24121232.
Backbone
  Vector backbone: Unknown
  Vector type: Bacterial Expression
Growth in bacteria
  Bacterial resistance: Chloramphenicol, 25 μg/mL
  Growth temperature: 37°C
  Growth strain: DH5alpha
  Copy number: Low Copy
Gene/Insert
  Gene/Insert name: HsNot1iso1_1833-2361
  Species: H. sapiens (human)
  Entrez Gene: CNOT1 (a.k.a. AD-005, CDC39, HPE12, NOT1, NOT1H, VIBOS)
  Cloning method: Unknown
Terms and licenses: Academic/Nonprofit Terms; Industry Terms: Not Available to Industry
Depositor comments: Plasmids from this collection were made available to the research community and donated after the lab closed. Please note that the sequence provided by the depositing laboratory may be theoretical/predicted or based on Sanger sequencing results. There may be discrepancies between sequencing results obtained by Addgene and the depositor sequence. If an Addgene verified sequence is not available, please contact before placing your order to request that our lab fully sequence the plasmid.
How to cite: pnYC-NpM-HsNot1iso1_1833-2361_U was a gift from Elisa Izaurralde (Addgene plasmid # 147728 ; http://n2t.net/addgene:147728 ; RRID:Addgene_147728)
