[The description below was written by a language model from this plasmid's Addgene catalogue record and pLannotate feature annotations shown in this document.]
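Description:
pnYC-NpM-HsNot1iso1_1833-2361_U is a 7,079-nt bacterial expression plasmid for producing a C-terminal fragment (residues 1833–2361, isoform 1) of human CNOT1, the scaffold subunit of the CCR4-NOT deadenylase complex. The catalogue lists the backbone as unknown, but the annotated features point to a pACYC184-like framework. It has a p15A origin of replication, a chloramphenicol acetyltransferase gene with its own cat promoter, and several interrupted fragments of the tetracycline efflux gene together with the tet promoter, indicating that the expression cassette was inserted into the former TcR region. Selection is therefore by chloramphenicol, and the plasmid is recorded as low copy. The p15A origin is compatible with ColE1-type plasmids, so the construct can coexist with a second expression vector in the same E. coli cell. Short annotated fragments (resD, IS1, RSF ori) appear to be backbone remnants with no evident function.

The expression cassette runs from a T7 promoter with an adjacent lac operator and the phage T7 gene 10 ribosome binding site to a T7 terminator, giving IPTG-inducible transcription in hosts that supply T7 RNA polymerase. The open reading frame begins with a cytosolic maltose-binding protein lacking its signal sequence, which serves as an N-terminal solubility and affinity tag. This is followed by the CNOT1 fragment, which the annotation tool matched to the mouse orthologue although the record specifies the human gene. A short match to a T7 gene 10B–derived solubility tag lies between the insert and the terminator; the record does not show whether it is translated. The associated publication addresses the structure and assembly of the NOT module of human CCR4-NOT, consistent with use in recombinant protein production for structural and biochemical work.
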