Features (pLannotate 1.2.2; 18 found; start..end, strand, type, name):
    739..834     -  CDS            resD (fragment): REDF_ECOLI - Also known as D. Protein inferred from homology: Swiss-Prot protein existence level 3. Acts as a repressor of transcription and as a site-specific resolvase that cleaves at the RfsF site. From Escherichia coli (strain K12).
    824..881     +  CDS            TcR (fragment): tetracycline efflux protein; tet; confers resistance to tetracycline
    878..971     -  CDS            TcR (fragment): tetracycline efflux protein; tet; confers resistance to tetracycline
   1475..2375    -  CDS            TcR (fragment): tetracycline efflux protein; tet; confers resistance to tetracycline
   2402..2420    +  promoter       T7 promoter: promoter for bacteriophage T7 RNA polymerase
   2421..2445    +  protein_bind   lac operator: The lac repressor binds to the lac operator to inhibit transcription in E. coli. This inhibition can be relieved by adding lactose or isopropyl-β-D-thiogalactopyranoside (IPTG). lac repressor encoded by lacI
   2460..2482    +  RBS            RBS: efficient ribosome binding site from bacteriophage T7 gene 10 (Olins and Rangwala, 1989)
   2493..3589    +  CDS            MBP (fragment): maltose binding protein from E. coli; malE (mutated); This version of the gene does not encode a signal sequence, so MBP will remain in the cytosol.
   3623..5227    +  CDS            Cnot1 (fragment): CNOT1_MOUSE - Also known as Kiaa1007. Experimental evidence at protein level: Swiss-Prot protein existence level 1. Scaffolding component of the CCR4-NOT complex which is one of the major cellular mRNA deadenylases and is linked to various cellular processes including bulk mRNA degradation, miRNA-mediated repression, translational repression during translational initiation and general transcription regulation. Additional complex functions may be a consequence of its influence on mRNA expression. Its scaffolding function implies its interaction with the catalytic complex module and diverse RNA-
   5268..5317    +  CDS            SET1 (fragment): solubility-enhancement tag derived from T7 phage gene 10B
   5325..5372    +  terminator     T7 terminator: transcription terminator for bacteriophage T7 RNA polymerase
   5395..5499    -  CDS            TcR (fragment): tetracycline efflux protein; tet; confers resistance to tetracycline
   5547..5575    -  promoter       tet promoter: E. coli promoter for tetracycline efflux protein gene
   5687..6232    +  rep_origin     p15A ori: Plasmids containing the medium-copy-number p15A origin of replication can be propagated in E. coli cells that contain a second plasmid with the ColE1 origin.
   6320..6375    +  rep_origin     RSF ori (fragment): Plasmids containing the RSF 1030 origin of replication can be propagated in E. coli cells that contain additional plasmids with compatible origins.
   6494..6637    -  mobile_element IS1 (fragment): prokaryotic transposable element IS1
   6758..6860    +  promoter       cat promoter: promoter of the E. coli cat gene encoding chloramphenicol acetyltransferase
   6861..441     +  CDS            CmR (across the origin): chloramphenicol acetyltransferase; cat; confers resistance to chloramphenicol
>Addgene plasmid #147728 | pnYC-NpM-HsNot1iso1_1833-2361_U | depositor full sequence | sequence record 290175 | Full Sequence
GGTATGGCAATGAAAGACGGTGAGCTGGTGATATGGGATAGTGTTCACCCTTGTTACACCGTTTTCCATG
AGCAAACTGAAACGTTTTCATCGCTCTGGAGTGAATACCACGACGATTTCCGGCAGTTTCTACACATATA
TTCGCAAGATGTGGCGTGTTACGGTGAAAACCTGGCCTATTTCCCTAAAGGGTTTATTGAGAATATGTTT
TTCGTCTCAGCCAATCCCTGGGTGAGTTTCACCAGTTTTGATTTAAACGTGGCCAATATGGACAACTTCT
TCGCCCCCGTTTTCACCATGGGCAAATATTATACGCAAGGCGACAAGGTGCTGATGCCGCTGGCGATTCA
GGTTCATCATGCCGTCTGTGATGGCTTCCATGTCGGCAGAATGCTTAATGAATTACAACAGTACTGCGAT
GAGTGGCAGGGCGGGGCGTAATTTTTTTAAGGCAGTTATTGGTGCCCTTAAACGCCTGGTGCTACGCCTG
AATAAGTGATAATAAGCGGATGAATGGCAGAAATTCGAAAGCAAATTCGACCCGGTCGTCGGTTCAGGGC
AGGGTCGTTAAATAGCCGCTTATGTCTATTGCTGGTTTACCGGTTTATTGACTACCGGAAGCAGTGTGAC
CGTGTGCTTCTCAAATGCCTGAGGCCAGTTTGCTCAGGCTCTCCCCGTGGAGGTAATAATTGACGATATG
ATCATTTATTCTGCCTCCCAGAGCCTGATAAAAACGGTTAGCGCTTCGTTAATACAGATGTAGGTGTTCC
ACAGGGTAGCCAGCAGCATCCTGCGATGCAGATCCGGAACATAATGGTGCAGGGCGCTTGTTTCGGCGTG
GGTATGGTGGCAGGCCCCGTGGCCGGGGGACTGTTGGGCGCTGCCGGCACCTGTCCTACGAGTTGCATGA
TAAAGAAGACAGTCATAAGTGCGGCGACGATAGTCATGCCCCGCGCCCACCGGAAGGAGCTACCGGACAG
CGGTGCGGACTGTTGTAACTCAGAATAAGAAATGAGGCCGCTCATGGCGTTGACTCTCAGTCATAGTATC
GTGGTATCACCGGTTGGTTCCACTCTCTGTTGCGGGCAACTTCAGCAGCACGTAGGGGACTTCCGCGTTT
CCAGACTTTACGAAACACGGAAACCGAAGACCATTCATGTTGTTGCTCAGGTCGCAGACGTTTTGCAGCA
GCAGTCGCTTCACGTTCGCTCGCGTATCGGTGATTCATTCTGCTAACCAGTAAGGCAACCCCGCCAGCCT
AGCCGGGTCCTCAACGACAGGAGCACGATCATGCGCACCCGTGGCCAGGACCCAACGCTGCCCGAGATGC
GCCGCGTGCGGCTGCTGGAGATGGCGGACGCGATGGATATGTTCTGCCAAGGGTTGGTTTGCGCATTCAC
AGTTCTCCGCAAGAATTGATTGGCTCCAATTCTTGGAGTGGTGAATCCGTTAGCGAGGTGCCGCCGGCTT
CCATTCAGGTCGAGGTGGCCCGGCTCCATGCACCGCGACGCAACGCGGGGAGGCAGACAAGGTATAGGGC
GGCGCCTACAATCCATGCCAACCCGTTCCATGTGCTCGCCGAGGCGGCATAAATCGCCGTGACGATCAGC
GGTCCAGTGATCGAAGTTAGGCTGGTAAGAGCCGCGAGCGATCCTTGAAGCTGTCCCTGATGGTCGTCAT
CTACCTGCCTGGACAGCATGGCCTGCAACGCGGGCATCCCGATGCCGCCGGAAGCGAGAAGAATCATAAT
GGGGAAGGCCATCCAGCCTCGCGTCGCGAACGCCAGCAAGACGTAGCCCAGCGCGTCGGCCGCCATGCCG
GCGATAATGGCCTGCTTCTCGCCGAAACGTTTGGTGGCGGGACCAGTGACGAAGGCTTGAGCGAGGGCGT
GCAAGATTCCGAATACCGCAAGCGACAGGCCGATCATCGTCGCGCTCCAGCGAAAGCGGTCCTCGCCGAA
AATGACCCAGAGCGCTGCCGGCACCTGTCCTACGAGTTGCATGATAAAGAAGACAGTCATAAGTGCGGCG
ACGATAGTCATGCCCCGCGCCCACCGGAAGGAGCTGACTGGGTTGAAGGCTCTCAAGGGCATCGGTCGAC
GCTCTCCCTTATGCGACTCCTGCATTAGGAAGCAGCCCAGTAGTAGGTTGAGGCCGTTGAGCACCGCCGC
CGCAAGGAATGGTGCATGCAAGGAGATGGCGCCCAACAGTCCCCCGGCCACGGGGCCTGCCACCATACCC
ACGCCGAAACAAGCGCTCATGAGCCCGAAGTGGCGAGCCCGATCTTCCCCATCGGTGATGTCGGCGATAT
AGGCGCCAGCAACCGCACCTGTGGCGCCGGTGATGCCGGCCACGATGCGTCCGGCGTAGAGGATCAGACT
AAGATCTCGATCCCGCGAAATTAATACGACTCACTATAGGGGAATTGTGAGCGGATAACAATTCCCCACT
AGTAATAATTTTGTTTAACTTTAAGAAGGAGATATACCATGGAAACTGAAGAAGGTAAACTGGTAATCTG
GATTAACGGCGATAAAGGCTATAACGGTCTCGCTGAAGTCGGTAAGAAATTCGAGAAAGATACCGGAATT
AAAGTCACCGTTGAGCATCCGGATAAACTGGAAGAGAAATTCCCACAGGTTGCGGCAACTGGCGATGGCC
CTGACATTATCTTCTGGGCACACGACCGCTTTGGTGGCTACGCTCAATCTGGCCTGTTGGCTGAAATCAC
CCCGGACAAAGCGTTCCAGGACAAGCTGTATCCGTTTACCTGGGATGCCGTACGTTACAACGGCAAGCTG
ATTGCTTACCCGATCGCTGTTGAAGCGTTATCGCTGATTTATAACAAAGACCTGCTGCCGAACCCGCCAA
AAACCTGGGAAGAGATCCCGGCGCTGGATAAAGAACTGAAAGCGAAAGGTAAGAGCGCCCTGATGTTCAA
CCTGCAAGAACCGTACTTCACCTGGCCGCTGATTGCTGCTGACGGGGGTTATGCGTTCAAGTATGAAAAC
GGCAAGTACGACATTAAAGACGTGGGCGTGGATAACGCTGGCGCGAAAGCGGGTCTGACCTTCCTGGTTG
ACCTGATTAAAAACAAACACATGAATGCAGACACCGATTACTCCATCGCAGAAGCTGCCTTTAATAAAGG
CGAAACAGCGATGACCATCAACGGCCCGTGGGCATGGTCCAACATCGACACCAGCAAAGTGAATTATGGT
GTAACGGTACTGCCGACCTTCAAGGGTCAACCATCCAAACCGTTCGTTGGCGTGCTGAGCGCAGGTATTA
ACGCCGCCAGTCCGAACAAAGAGCTGGCAAAAGAGTTCCTCGAAAACTATCTGCTGACTGATGAAGGTCT
GGAAGCGGTTAATAAAGACAAACCGCTGGGTGCCGTAGCGCTGAAGTCTTACGAGGAAGAGTTGGCGAAA
GATCCACGTATTGCCGCCACGATGGAAAACGCCCAGAAAGGTGAAATCATGCCGAACATCCCGCAGATGT
CCGCTTTCTGGTATGCCGTGCGTACTGCGGTGATCAACGCCGCCAGCGGTCGTCAGACTGTCGATGAAGC
CCTTAAAGACGCGCAGACTGGTACCGGCAGCGGCCTGGAAGTTCTGTTCCAGGGGCCCCATATGCTCGAG
CATTCTGGGATCTCTCAAGCCTCAGAGTATGATGACCCTCCAGGCCTGAGGGAGAAGGCAGAGTATCTTC
TGAGGGAATGGGTGAATCTCTACCATTCAGCAGCAGCTGGCCGCGACAGTACCAAAGCTTTCTCTGCATT
TGTTGGACAGATGCACCAGCAAGGAATACTGAAGACCGATGATCTCATAACAAGGTTCTTTCGTCTGTGT
ACTGAAATGTGTGTTGAAATCAGTTACCGTGCTCAGGCTGAGCAGCAGCACAATCCTGCTGCCAATCCCA
CCATGATCCGAGCCAAGTGCTATCACAACCTGGATGCCTTTGTTCGACTCATTGCACTGCTCGTGAAACA
CTCAGGGGAGGCCACCAACACTGTCACAAAGATTAATCTGCTGAACAAGGTCCTTGGTATAGTAGTGGGA
GTTCTCCTTCAGGATCATGATGTTCGTCAGAGTGAATTTCAGCAACTTCCCTACCATCGAATTTTTATCA
TGCTTCTCTTGGAACTCAATGCACCTGAGCATGTGTTGGAAACCATTAATTTCCAGACACTTACAGCTTT
CTGCAATACATTCCACATCTTGAGGCCTACCAAAGCTCCTGGCTTTGTATATGCCTGGCTTGAACTGATT
TCCCATCGGATATTTATTGCAAGAATGCTGGCACATACGCCACAGCAGAAGGGGTGGCCTATGTATGCAC
AGCTACTGATTGATTTATTCAAATATTTAGCGCCTTTCCTTAGAAATGTGGAACTCACCAAACCTATGCA
AATCCTCTACAAGGGCACTTTAAGAGTGCTGCTGGTTCTTTTGCATGATTTCCCAGAGTTCCTTTGTGAT
TACCATTATGGGTTCTGTGATGTGATCCCACCTAATTGTATCCAGTTAAGAAATTTGATCCTGAGTGCCT
TTCCAAGAAACATGAGGCTCCCCGACCCATTCACTCCTAATCTAAAGGTGGACATGTTGAGTGAAATTAA
CATTGCTCCCCGGATTCTCACCAATTTCACTGGAGTAATGCCACCTCAGTTCAAAAAGGATTTGGATTCC
TATCTTAAAACTCGATCACCAGTCACTTTCCTGTCTGATCTGCGCAGCAACCTACAGGTATCCAATGAAC
CTGGGAATCGCTACAACCTCCAGCTCATCAATGCACTGGTGCTCTATGTCGGGACTCAGGCCATTGCGCA
CATCCACAACAAGGGCAGCACACCTTCAATGAGCACCATCACTCACTCAGCACACATGGATATCTTCCAG
AATTTGGCTGTGGACTTGGACACTGAGGGTCGCTATCTCTTTTTGAATGCAATTGCAAATCAGCTCCGGT
ACCCAAATAGCCACACTCACTACTTCAGTTGCACCATGCTGTACCTTTTTGCAGAGGCCAATACGGAAGC
CATCCAAGAACAGATCACAAGAGTTCTCTTGGAACGGTTGATTGTAAATAGGCCACATCCTTGGGGTCTT
CTTATTACCTTCATTGAGCTGATTAAAAACCCAGCGTTTAAGTTCTGGAACCATGAATTTGTACACTGTG
CCCCAGAAATCGAAAAGTTATTCCAGTCGGTCGCACAGTGCTGCATGTAAGGATCCTAATAGTCTAGAGC
TAGCCCTAGGAGATCCGGCTGCTAACAAAGCCCGAAAGGAAGCTGAGTTGGCTGCTGCCACCGCTGAGCA
ATAACTAGCATAACCCCTTGGGGCCTCTAAACGGGTCTTGAGGGGTTTTTTGCTGAAAGGAGGAACTATA
TCCGGATATCCCGCAAGAGGCCCGGCAGTACCGGCATAACCAAGCCTATGCCTACAGCATCCAGGGTGAC
GGTGCCGAGGATGACGATGAGCGCATTGTTAGATTTCATACACGGTGCCTGACTGCGTTAGCAATTTAAC
TGTGATAAACTACCGCATTAAAGCTTATCGATGATAAGCTGTCAAACATGAGAATTACAACTTATATCGT
ATGGGGCTGACTTCAGGTGCTACATTTGAAGAGATAAATTGCACTGAAATCAAGAAATATTTTATCTGAT
TAATAAGATGATCTTCTTGAGATCGTTTTGGTCTGCGCGTAATCTCTTGCTCTGAAAACGAAAAAACCGC
CTTGCAGGGCGGTTTTTCGAAGGTTCTCTGAGCTACCAACTCTTTGAACCGAGGTAACTGGCTTGGAGGA
GCGCAGTCACCAAAACTTGTCCTTTCAGTTTAGCCTTAACCGGCGCATGACTTCAAGACTAACTCCTCTA
AATCAATTACCAGTGGCTGCTGCCAGTGGTGCTTTTGCATGTCTTTCCGGGTTGGACTCAAGACGATAGT
TACCGGATAAGGCGCAGCGGTCGGACTGAACGGGGGGTTCGTGCATACAGTCCAGCTTGGAGCGAACTGC
CTACCCGGAACTGAGTGTCAGGCGTGGAATGAGACAAACGCGGCCATAACAGCGGAATGACACCGGTAAA
CCGAAAGGCAGGAACAGGAGAGCGCACGAGGGAGCCGCCAGGGGGAAACGCCTGGTATCTTTATAGTCCT
GTCGGGTTTCGCCACCACTGATTTGAGCGTCAGATTTCGTGATGCTTGTCAGGGGGGCGGAGCCTATGGA
AAAACGGCTTTGCCGCGGCCCTCTCACTTCCCTGTTAAGTATCTTCCTGGCATCTTCCAGGAAATCTCCG
CCCCGTTCGTAAGCCATTTCCGCTCGCCGCAGTCGAACGACCGAGCGTAGCGAGTCAGTGAGCGAGGAAG
CGGAATATATCCTGTATCACATATTCTGCTGACGCACCGGTGCAGCCTTTTTTCTCCTGCCACATGAAGC
ACTTCACTGACACCCTCATCAGTGCCAACATAGTAAGCCAGTATACACTCCCCTAGCGCTGATGTCCGGC
GGTGCTTTTGCCGTTACGCACCACCCCGTCAGTAGCTGAACAGGAGGGACAGCTGATAGAAACAGAAGCC
ACTGGAGCACCTCAAAAACACCATCATACACTAAATCAGTAAGTTGGCAGCATCACCCGACGCACTTTGC
GCCGAATAAATACCTGTGACGGAAGATCACTTCGCAGAATAAATAAATCCTGGTGTCCCTGTTGATACCG
GGAAGCCCTGGGCCAACTTTTGGCGAAAATGAGACGTTGATCGGCACGTAAGAGGTTCCAACTTTCACCA
TAATGAAATAAGATCACTACCGGGCGTATTTTTTGAGTTATCGAGATTTTCAGGAGCTAAGGAAGCTAAA
ATGGAGAAAAAAATCACTGGATATACCACCGTTGATATATCCCAATGGCATCGTAAAGAACATTTTGAGG
CATTTCAGTCAGTTGCTCAATGTACCTATAACCAGACCGTTCAGCTGGATATTACGGCCTTTTTAAAGAC
CGTAAAGAAAAATAAGCACAAGTTTTATCCGGCCTTTATTCACATTCTTGCCCGCCTGATGAATGCTCAT
CCGGAATTC
